>Addgene plasmid #141286 | pGWB501NL3F10H | addgene full sequence | sequence record 324828 | Addgene NGS Result
TTTCACGCCCTTTTAAATATCCGATTATTCTAATAAACGCTCTTTTCTCTTAGGTTTACCCGCCAATATA
TCCTGTCAAACACTGATAGTTTAAACTGAAGGCGGGAAACGACAATCTGATCCAAGCTCAAGCTGCTCTA
GCATTCGCCATTCAGGCTGCGCAACTGTTGGGAAGGGCGATCGGTGCGGGCCTCTTCGCTATTACGCCAG
CTGGCGAAAGGGGGATGTGCTGCAAGGCGATTAAGTTGGGTAACGCCAGGGTTTTCCCAGTCACGACGTT
GTAAAACGACGGCCAGTGCCAAGCTTGCATGCCTGCAGGTCGACTCTAGAGTTATCAACAAGTTTGTACA
AAAAAGCTGAACGAGAAACGTAAAATGATATAAATATCAATATATTAAATTAGATTTTGCATAAAAAACA
GACTACATAATACTGTAAAACACAACATATCCAGTCACTATGGCGGCCCCTCGAGGGGCCGCATTAGGCA
CCCCAGGCTTTACACTTTATGCTTCCGGCTCGTATAATGTGTGGATTTTGAGTTAGGATCCGTCGAGATT
TTCAGGAGCTAAGGAAGCTAAAATGGAGAAAAAAATCACTGGATATACCACCGTTGATATATCCCAATGG
CATCGTAAAGAACATTTTGAGGCATTTCAGTCAGTTGCTCAATGTACCTATAACCAGACCGTTCAGCTGG
ATATTACGGCCTTTTTAAAGACCGTAAAGAAAAATAAGCACAAGTTTTATCCGGCCTTTATTCACATTCT
TGCCCGCCTGATGAATGCTCATCCGGAATTCCGTATGGCAATGAAAGACGGTGAGCTGGTGATATGGGAT
AGTGTTCACCCTTGTTACACCGTTTTCCATGAGCAAACTGAAACGTTTTCATCGCTCTGGAGTGAATACC
ACGACGATTTCCGGCAGTTTCTACACATATATTCGCAAGATGTGGCGTGTTACGGTGAAAACCTGGCCTA
TTTCCCTAAAGGGTTTATTGAGAATATGTTTTTCGTCTCAGCCAATCCCTGGGTGAGTTTCACCAGTTTT
GATTTAAACGTGGCCAATATGGACAACTTCTTCGCCCCCGTTTTCACCATGGGCAAATATTATACGCAAG
GCGACAAGGTGCTGATGCCGCTGGCGATTCAGGTTCATCATGCCGTTTGTGATGGCTTCCATGTCGGCAG
AATGCTTAATGAATTACAACAGTACTGCGATGAGTGGCAGGGCGGGGCGTAAAGATCTGGATCCGGCTTA
CTAAAAGCCAGATAACAGTATGCGTATTTGCGCGCTGATTTTTGCGGTATAAGAATATATACTGATATGT
ATACCCGAAGTATGTCAAAAAGAGGTATGCTATGAAGCAGCGTATTACAGTGACAGTTGACAGCGACAGC
TATCAGTTGCTCAAGGCATATATGATGTCAATATCTCCGGTCTGGTAAGCACAACCATGCAGAATGAAGC
CCGTCGTCTGCGTGCCGAACGCTGGAAAGCGGAAAATCAGGAAGGGATGGCTGAGGTCGCCCGGTTTATT
GAAATGAACGGCTCTTTTGCTGACGAGAACAGGGGCTGGTGAAATGCAGTTTAAGGTTTACACCTATAAA
AGAGAGAGCCGTTATCGTCTGTTTGTGGATGTACAGAGTGATATTATTGACACGCCCGGGCGACGGATGG
TGATCCCCCTGGCCAGTGCACGTCTGCTGTCAGATAAAGTCTCCCGTGAACTTTACCCGGTGGTGCATAT
CGGGGATGAAAGCTGGCGCATGATGACCACCGATATGGCCAGTGTGCCGGTCTCCGTTATCGGGGAAGAA
GTGGCTGATCTCAGCCACCGCGAAAATGACATCAAAAACGCCATTAACCTGATGTTCTGGGGAATATAAA
TGTCAGGCTCCCTTATACACAGCCAGTCTGCAGGTCGACCATAGTGACTGGATATGTTGTGTTTTACAGT
ATTATGTAGTCTGTTTTTTATGCAAAATCTAATTTAATATATTGATATTTATATCATTTTACGTTTCTCG
TTCAGCTTTCTTGTACAAAGTGGTTGATAACAGCATGGTCTTCACACTCGAAGATTTCGTTGGGGACTGG
CGACAGACAGCCGGCTACAACCTGGACCAAGTCCTTGAACAGGGAGGTGTGTCCAGTTTGTTTCAGAATC
TCGGGGTGTCCGTAACTCCGATCCAAAGGATTGTCCTGAGCGGTGAAAATGGGCTGAAGATCGACATCCA
TGTCATCATCCCGTATGAAGGTCTGAGCGGCGACCAAATGGGCCAGATCGAAAAAATTTTTAAGGTGGTG
TACCCTGTGGATGATCATCACTTTAAGGTGATCCTGCACTATGGCACACTGGTAATCGACGGGGTTACGC
CGAACATGATCGACTATTTCGGACGGCCGTATGAAGGCATCGCCGTGTTCGACGGCAAAAAGATCACTGT
AACAGGGACCCTGTGGAACGGCAACAAAATTATCGACGAGCGCCTGATCAACCCCGACGGCTCCCTGCTG
TTCCGAGTAACCATCAACGGAGTGACCGGCTGGCGGCTGTGCGAACGCATTCTGGCGCCTCGAGTTGATT
ACAAGGATCATGATGGTGATTACAAGGATCACGACATCGACTACAAGGATGACGATGACAAGCATCACCA
TCACCATCACCATCACCATCACTGAGAGCTCGAATTTCCCCGATCGTTCAAACATTTGGCAATAAAGTTT
CTTAAGATTGAATCCTGTTGCCGGTCTTGCGATGATTATCATATAATTTCTGTTGAATTACGTTAAGCAT
GTAATAATTAACATGTAATGCATGACGTTATTTATGAGATGGGTTTTTATGATTAGAGTCCCGCAATTAT
ACATTTAATACGCGATAGAAAACAAAATATAGCGCGCAAACTAGGATAAATTATCGCGCGCGGTGTCATC
TATGTTACTAGATCGGGAATTGGTTCCGGAACCAATTCGTAATCATGTCATAGCTGTTTCCTGTGTGAAA
TTGTTATCCGCTCACAATTCCACACAACATACGAGCCGGAAGCATAAAGTGTAAAGCCTGGGGTGCCTAA
TGAGTGAGCTAACTCACATTAGGCTGAATTAGGCGCGCCTATTTCTATTAATTCCCGATCTAGTAACATA
GATGACACCGCGCGCGATAATTTATCCTAGTTTGCGCGCTATATTTTGTTTTCTATCGCGTATTAAATGT
ATAATTGCGGGACTCTAATCATAAAAACCCATCTCATAAATAACGTCATGCATTACATGTTAATTATTAC
ATGCTTAACGTAATTCAACAGAAATTATATGATAATCATCGCAAGACCGGCAACAGGATTCAATCTTAAG
AAACTTTATTGCCAAATGTTTGAACGATCGGGGAAATTCGGGGGATCGATCCCGCGAACTGTGGACGAGA
ACTGTGCCACCAAGCGTAAGGCCGTTCTCTCGCATTTGCCTTGCTAGGCTCGCGCGAGTTGCTGGCTGAG
GCGTTCTCGAAATCAGCTCTTGTTCGGTCGGCATCTACTCTATTCCTTTGCCCTCGGACGAGTGCTGGGG
CGTCGGTTTCCACTATCGGCGAGTACTTCTACACAGCCATCGGTCCAGACGGCCGCGCTTCTGCGGGCGA
TTTGTGTACGCCCGACAGTCCCGGCTCCGGATCGGACGATTGCGTCGCATCGACCCTGCGCCCAAGCTGC
ATCATCGAAATTGCCGTCAACCAAGCTCTGATAGAGTTGGTCAAGACCAATGCGGAGCATATACGCCCGG
AGCCGCGGCGATCCTGCAAGCTCCGGATGCCTCCGCTCGAAGTAGCGCGTCTGCTGCTCCATACAAGCCA
ACCACGGCCTCCAGAAGAAGATGTTGGCGACCTCGTATTGGGAATCCCCGAACATCGCCTCGCTCCAGTC
AATGACCGCTGTTATGCGGCCATTGTCCGTCAGGACATTGTTGGAGCCGAAATCCGCGTGCACGAGGTGC
CGGACTTCGGGGCAGTCCTCGGCCCAAAGCATCAGCTCATCGAGAGCCTGCGCGACGGACGCACTGACGG
TGTCGTCCATCACAGTTTGCCAGTGATACACATGGGGATCAGCAATCGCGCATATGAAATCACGCCATGT
AGTGTATTGACCGATTCCTTGCGGTCCGAATGGGCCGAACCCGCTCGTCTGGCTAAGATCGGCCGCAGCG
ATCGCATCCATGGCCTCCGCGACCGGCTGCAGAACAGCGGGCAGTTCGGTTTCAGGCAGGTCTTGCAACG
TGACACCCTGTGCACGGCGGGAGATGCAATAGGTCAGGCTCTCGCTGAATGCCCCAATGTCAAGCACTTC
CGGAATCGGGAGCGCGGCCGATGCAAAGTGCCGATAAACATAACGATCTTTGTAGAAACCATCGGCGCAG
CTATTTACCCGCAGGACATATCCACGCCCTCCTACATCGAAGCTGAAAGCACGAGATTCTTCGCCCTCCG
AGAGCTGCATCAGGTCGGAGACGCTGTCGAACTTTTCGATCAGAAACTTCTCGACAGACGTCGCGGTGAG
TTCAGGCTTTTTCATATCTTATTGCCCCCCGGGATCAGATCTGGATTGAGAGTGAATATGAGACTCTAAT
TGGATACCGAGGGGAATTTATGGAACGTCAGTGGAGCATTTTTGACAAGAAATATTTGCTAGCTGATAGT
GACCTTAGGCGACTTTTGAACGCGCAATAATGGTTTCTGACGTATGTGCTTAGCTCATTAAACTCCAGAA
ACCCGCGGCTGAGTGGCTCCTTCAACGTTGCGGTTCTGTCAGTTCCAAACGTAAAACGGCTTGTCCCGCG
TCATCGGCGGGGGTCATAACGTGACTCCCTTAATTCTCCGCTCATGATCTTGATCCCCTGCGCCATCAGA
TCCTTGGCGGCAAGAAAGCCATCCAGTTTACTTTGCAGGGCTTCCCAACCTTACCAGAGGGCGCCCCAGC
TGGCAATTCCGGTTCGCTTGCTGTCCATAAAACCGCCCAGTCTAGCTATCGCCATGTAAGCCCACTGCAA
GCTACCTGCTTTCTCTTTGCGCTTGCGTTTTCCCTTGTCCAGATAGCCCAGTAGCTGACATTCATCCGGG
GTCAGCACCGTTTCTGCGGACTGGCTTTCTACGTGTTCCGCTTCCTTTAGCAGCCCTTGCGCCCTGAGTG
CTTGCGGCAGCGTGAAGCTGATCCGTCGAGATTAATAGAAATAAATTCAGCCTAATTCGGCGTTAATTCA
GTACATTAAAAACGTCCGCAATGTGTTATTAAGTTGTCTAAGCGTCAATTTGTTTACACCACAATATATC
CTGCCACCAGCCAGCCAACAGCTCCCCGACCGGCAGCTCGGCACAAAATCACCACTCGATACAGGCAGCC
CATCAGTCCGGGACGGCGTCAGCGGGAGAGCCGTTGTAAGGCGGCAGACTTTGCTCATGTTACCGATGCT
ATTCGGAAGAACGGCAACTAAGCTGCCGGGTTTGAAACACGGATGATCTCGCGGAGGGTAGCATGTTGAT
TGTAACGATGACAGAGCGTTGCTGCCTGTGATCAATTCGGGCACGAACCCAGTGGACATAAGCCTGTTCG
GTTCGTAAGCTGTAATGCAAGTAGCGTATGCGCTCACGCAACTGGTCCAGAACCTTGACCGAACGCAGCG
GTGGTAACGGCGCAGTGGCGGTTTTCATGGCTTGTTATGACTGTTTTTTTGGGGTACAGTCTATGCCTCG
GGCATCCAAGCAGCAAGCGCGTTACGCCGTGGGTCGATGTTTGATGTTATGGAGCAGCAACGATGTTACG
CAGCAGGGCAGTCGCCCTAAAACAAAGTTAAACATCATGGGGGAAGCGGTGATCGCCGAAGTATCGACTC
AACTATCAGAGGTAGTTGGCGTCATCGAGCGCCATCTCGAACCGACGTTGCTGGCCGTACATTTGTACGG
CTCCGCAGTGGATGGCGGCCTGAAGCCACACAGTGATATTGATTTGCTGGTTACGGTGACCGTAAGGCTT
GATGAAACAACGCGGCGAGCTTTGATCAACGACCTTTTGGAAACTTCGGCTTCCCCTGGAGAGAGCGAGA
TTCTCCGCGCTGTAGAAGTCACCATTGTTGTGCACGACGACATCATTCCGTGGCGTTATCCAGCTAAGCG
CGAACTGCAATTTGGAGAATGGCAGCGCAATGACATTCTTGCAGGTATCTTCGAGCCAGCCACGATCGAC
ATTGATCTGGCTATCTTGCTGACAAAAGCAAGAGAACATAGCGTTGCCTTGGTAGGTCCAGCGGCGGAGG
AACTCTTTGATCCGGTTCCTGAACAGGATCTATTTGAGGCGCTAAATGAAACCTTAACGCTATGGAACTC
GCCGCCCGACTGGGCTGGCGATGAGCGAAATGTAGTGCTTACGTTGTCCCGCATTTGGTACAGCGCAGTA
ACCGGCAAAATCGCGCCGAAGGATGTCGCTGCCGACTGGGCAATGGAGCGCCTGCCGGCCCAGTATCAGC
CCGTCATACTTGAAGCTAGACAGGCTTATCTTGGACAAGAAGAAGATCGCTTGGCCTCGCGCGCAGATCA
GTTGGAAGAATTTGTCCACTACGTGAAAGGCGAGATCACCAAGGTAGTCGGCAAATAATGTCTAGCTAGA
AATTCGTTCAAGCCGACGCCGCTTCGCGGCGCGGCTTAACTCAAGCGTTAGATGCACTAAGCACATAATT
GCTCACAGCCAAACTATCAGGTCAAGTCTGCTTTTATTATTTTTAAGCGTGCATAATAAGCCCTACACAA
ATTGGGAGATATATCATGCATGACCAAAATCCCTTAACGTGAGTTTTCGTTCCACTGAGCGTCAGACCCC
GTAGAAAAGATCAAAGGATCTTCTTGAGATCCTTTTTTTCTGCGCGTAATCTGCTGCTTGCAAACAAAAA
AACCACCGCTACCAGCGGTGGTTTGTTTGCCGGATCAAGAGCTACCAACTCTTTTTCCGAAGGTAACTGG
CTTCAGCAGAGCGCAGATACCAAATACTGTCCTTCTAGTGTAGCCGTAGTTAGGCCACCACTTCAAGAAC
TCTGTAGCACCGCCTACATACCTCGCTCTGCTAATCCTGTTACCAGTGGCTGCTGCCAGTGGCGATAAGT
CGTGTCTTACCGGGTTGGACTCAAGACGATAGTTACCGGATAAGGCGCAGCGGTCGGGCTGAACGGGGGG
TTCGTGCACACAGCCCAGCTTGGAGCGAACGACCTACACCGAACTGAGATACCTACAGCGTGAGCTATGA
GAAAGCGCCACGCTTCCCGAAGGGAGAAAGGCGGACAGGTATCCGGTAAGCGGCAGGGTCGGAACAGGAG
AGCGCACGAGGGAGCTTCCAGGGGGAAACGCCTGGTATCTTTATAGTCCTGTCGGGTTTCGCCACCTCTG
ACTTGAGCGTCGATTTTTGTGATGCTCGTCAGGGGGGCGGAGCCTATGGAAAAACGCCAGCAACGCGGCC
TTTTTACGGTTCCTGGCCTTTTGCTGGCCTTTTGCTCACATGTTCTTTCCTGCGTTATCCCCTGATTCTG
TGGATAACCGTATTACCGCCTTTGAGTGAGCTGATACCGCTCGCCGCAGCCGAACGACCGAGCGCAGCGA
GTCAGTGAGCGAGGAAGCGGAAGAGCGCCTGATGCGGTATTTTCTCCTTACGCATCTGTGCGGTATTTCA
CACCGCATATGGTGCACTCTCAGTACAATCTGCTCTGATGCCGCATAGTTAAGCCAGTATACACTCCGCT
ATCGCTACGTGACTGGGTCATGGCTGCGCCCCGACACCCGCCAACACCCGCTGACGCGCCCTGACGGGCT
TGTCTGCTCCCGGCATCCGCTTACAGACAAGCTGTGACCGTCTCCGGGAGCTGCATGTGTCAGAGGTTTT
CACCGTCATCACCGAAACGCGCGAGGCAGGGTGCCTTGATGTGGGCGCCGGCGGTCGAGTGGCGACGGCG
CGGCTTGTCCGCGCCCTGGTAGATTGCCTGGCCGTAGGCCAGCCATTTTTGAGCGGCCAGCGGCCGCGAT
AGGCCGACGCGAAGCGGCGGGGCGTAGGGAGCGCAGCGACCGAAGGGTAGGCGCTTTTTGCAGCTCTTCG
GCTGTGCGCTGGCCAGACAGTTATGCACAGGCCAGGCGGGTTTTAAGAGTTTTAATAAGTTTTAAAGAGT
TTTAGGCGGAAAAATCGCCTTTTTTCTCTTTTATATCAGTCACTTACATGTGTGACCGGTTCCCAATGTA
CGGCTTTGGGTTCCCAATGTACGGGTTCCGGTTCCCAATGTACGGCTTTGGGTTCCCAATGTACGTGCTA
TCCACAGGAAAGAGACCTTTTCGACCTTTTTCCCCTGCTAGGGCAATTTGCCCTAGCATCTGCTCCGTAC
ATTAGGAACCGGCGGATGCTTCGCCCTCGATCAGGTTGCGGTAGCGCATGACTAGGATCGGGCCAGCCTG
CCCCGCCTCCTCCTTCAAATCGTACTCCGGCAGGTCATTTGACCCGATCAGCTTGCGCACGGTGAAACAG
AACTTCTTGAACTCTCCGGCGCTGCCACTGCGTTCGTAGATCGTCTTGAACAACCATCTGGCTTCTGCCT
TGCCTGCGGCGCGGCGTGCCAGGCGGTAGAGAAAACGGCCGATGCCGGGATCGATCAAAAAGTAATCGGG
GTGAACCGTCAGCACGTCCGGGTTCTTGCCTTCTGTGATCTCGCGGTACATCCAATCAGCTAGCTCGATC
TCGATGTACTCCGGCCGCCCGGTTTCGCTCTTTACGATCTTGTAGCGGCTAATCAAGGCTTCACCCTCGG
ATACCGTCACCAGGCGGCCGTTCTTGGCCTTCTTCGTACGCTGCATGGCAACGTGCGTGGTGTTTAACCG
AATGCAGGTTTCTACCAGGTCGTCTTTCTGCTTTCCGCCATCGGCTCGCCGGCAGAACTTGAGTACGTCC
GCAACGTGTGGACGGAACACGCGGCCGGGCTTGTCTCCCTTCCCTTCCCGGTATCGGTTCATGGATTCGG
TTAGATGGGAAACCGCCATCAGTACCAGGTCGTAATCCCACACACTGGCCATGCCGGCCGGCCCTGCGGA
AACCTCTACGTGCCCGTCTGGAAGCTCGTAGCGGATCACCTCGCCAGCTCGTCGGTCACGCTTCGACAGA
CGGAAAACGGCCACGTCCATGATGCTGCGACTATCGCGGGTGCCCACGTCATAGAGCATCGGAACGAAAA
AATCTGGTTGCTCGTCGCCCTTGGGCGGCTTCCTAATCGACGGCGCACCGGCTGCCGGCGGTTGCCGGGA
TTCTTTGCGGATTCGATCAGCGGCCGCTTGCCACGATTCACCGGGGCGTGCTTCTGCCTCGATGCGTTGC
CGCTGGGCGGCCTGCGCGGCCTTCAACTTCTCCACCAGGTCATCACCCAGCGCCGCGCCGATTTGTACCG
GGCCGGATGGTTTGCGACCGCTCACGCCGATTCCTCGGGCTTGGGGGTTCCAGTGCCATTGCAGGGCCGG
CAGACAACCCAGCCGCTTACGCCTGGCCAACCGCCCGTTCCTCCACACATGGGGCATTCCACGGCGTCGG
TGCCTGGTTGTTCTTGATTTTCCATGCCGCCTCCTTTAGCCGCTAAAATTCATCTACTCATTTATTCATT
TGCTCATTTACTCTGGTAGCTGCGCGATGTATTCAGATAGCAGCTCGGTAATGGTCTTGCCTTGGCGTAC
CGCGTACATCTTCAGCTTGGTGTGATCCTCCGCCGGCAACTGAAAGTTGACCCGCTTCATGGCTGGCGTG
TCTGCCAGGCTGGCCAACGTTGCAGCCTTGCTGCTGCGTGCGCTCGGACGGCCGGCACTTAGCGTGTTTG
TGCTTTTGCTCATTTTCTCTTTACCTCATTAACTCAAATGAGTTTTGATTTAATTTCAGCGGCCAGCGCC
TGGACCTCGCGGGCAGCGTCGCCCTCGGGTTCTGATTCAAGAACGGTTGTGCCGGCGGCGGCAGTGCCTG
GGTAGCTCACGCGCTGCGTGATACGGGACTCAAGAATGGGCAGCTCGTACCCGGCCAGCGCCTCGGCAAC
CTCACCGCCGATGCGCGTGCCTTTGATCGCCCGCGACACGACAAAGGCCGCTTGTAGCCTTCCATCCGTG
ACCTCAATGCGCTGCTTAACCAGCTCCACCAGGTCGGCGGTGGCCCATATGTCGTAAGGGCTTGGCTGCA
CCGGAATCAGCACGAAGTCGGCTGCCTTGATCGCGGACACAGCCAAGTCCGCCGCCTGGGGCGCTCCGTC
GATCACTACGAAGTCGCGCCGGCCGATGGCCTTCACGTCGCGGTCAATCGTCGGGCGGTCGATGCCGACA
ACGGTTAGCGGTTGATCTTCCCGCACGGCCGCCCAATCGCGGGCACTGCCCTGGGGATCGGAATCGACTA
ACAGAACATCGGCCCCGGCGAGTTGCAGGGCGCGGGCTAGATGGGTTGCGATGGTCGTCTTGCCTGACCC
GCCTTTCTGGTTAAGTACAGCGATAACCTTCATGCGTTCCCCTTGCGTATTTGTTTATTTACTCATCGCA
TCATATACGCAGCGACCGCATGACGCAAGCTGTTTTACTCAAATACACATCACCTTTTTAGACGGCGGCG
CTCGGTTTCTTCAGCGGCCAAGCTGGCCGGCCAGGCCGCCAGCTTGGCATCAGACAAACCGGCCAGGATT
TCATGCAGCCGCACGGTTGAGACGTGCGCGGGCGGCTCGAACACGTACCCGGCCGCGATCATCTCCGCCT
CGATCTCTTCGGTAATGAAAAACGGTTCGTCCTGGCCGTCCTGGTGCGGTTTCATGCTTGTTCCTCTTGG
CGTTCATTCTCGGCGGCCGCCAGGGCGTCGGCCTCGGTCAATGCGTCCTCACGGAAGGCACCGCGCCGCC
TGGCCTCGGTGGGCGTCACTTCCTCGCTGCGCTCAAGTGCGCGGTACAGGGTCGAGCGATGCACGCCAAG
CAGTGCAGCCGCCTCTTTCACGGTGCGGCCTTCCTGGTCGATCAGCTCGCGGGCGTGCGCGATCTGTGCC
GGGGTGAGGGTAGGGCGGGGGCCAAACTTCACGCCTCGGGCCTTGGCGGCCTCGCGCCCGCTCCGGGTGC
GGTCGATGATTAGGGAACGCTCGAACTCGGCAATGCCGGCGAACACGGTCAACACCATGCGGCCGGCCGG
CGTGGTGGTGTCGGCCCACGGCTCTGCCAGGCTACGCAGGCCCGCGCCGGCCTCCTGGATGCGCTCGGCA
ATGTCCAGTAGGTCGCGGGTGCTGCGGGCCAGGCGGTCTAGCCTGGTCACTGTCACAACGTCGCCAGGGC
GTAGGTGGTCAAGCATCCTGGCCAGCTCCGGGCGGTCGCGCCTGGTGCCGGTGATCTTCTCGGAAAACAG
CTTGGTGCAGCCGGCCGCGTGCAGTTCGGCCCGTTGGTTGGTCAAGTCCTGGTCGTCGGTGCTGACGCGG
GCATAGCCCAGCAGGCCAGCGGCGGCGCTCTTGTTCATGGCGTAATGTCTCCGGTTCTAGTCGCAAGTAT
TCTACTTTATGCGACTAAAACACGCGACAAGAAAACGCCAGGAAAAGGGCAGGGCGGCAGCCTGTCGCGT
AACTTAGGACTTGTGCGACATGTCGTTTTCAGAAGACGGCTGCACTGAACGTCAGAAGCCGACTGCACTA
TAGCAGCGGAGGGGTTGGATCAAAGTACTTTGATCCCGAGGGGAACCCTGTGGTTGGCATGCACATACAA
ATGGACGAACGGATAAACCT
Features (pLannotate 1.2.2; 32 found; start..end, strand, type, name):
     54..78      -  misc_feature   RB T-DNA repeat: right border repeat from nopaline C58 T-DNA
    144..298     -  CDS            lacZα (fragment): LacZα fragment of β-galactosidase; lacZ fragment
    301..331     -  misc_feature   MCS (fragment): pUC18/19 multiple cloning site
    338..462     +  protein_bind   attR1: mutant version of attR; recombination site for the Gateway® LR reaction LR Clonase™
    499..529     +  promoter       lac UV5 promoter: E. coli lac promoter with an "up" mutation
    553..582     +  promoter       cat promoter (fragment): promoter of the E. coli cat gene encoding chloramphenicol acetyltransferase
    583..1242    +  CDS            CmR: chloramphenicol acetyltransferase; cat; confers resistance to chloramphenicol
   1421..1579    +  CDS            ccdA (fragment): CCDA_ECO57 - Also known as H, letA. Experimental evidence at protein level: Swiss-Prot protein existence level 1. Antitoxin component of a type II toxin-antitoxin (TA) system which inhibits the post-segregational killing (PSK) of plasmid-free cells, also referred to as a plasmid addiction system. Binds to and blocks the activity of CcdB; will also remove bound CcdB protein from the CcdB-GyrA complex by forming a CcdA-CcdB complex, a process termed rejuvenation. Functions as a transcriptional corepressor for the ccdAB operon, repression also requires CcdB (By similarity). From Escherichia coli
   1584..1886    +  CDS            ccdB: CCDB_ECOLI - Also known as G, letB, letD. Experimental evidence at protein level: Swiss-Prot protein existence level 1. Toxic component of a type II toxin-antitoxin (TA) system, functioning in plasmid maintainence. Responsible for the post- segregational killing (PSK) of plasmid-free cells, also referred to as a plasmid addiction system. Half-life of over 2 hours. Cell killing by CcdB is accompanied by filamentation, defects in chromosome and plasmid segregation, defects in cell division, formation of anucleate cells, decreased DNA synthesis and plasmid loss. Interferes with the activity of DN
   1930..2054    -  protein_bind   attR2: mutant version of attR; recombination site for the Gateway® LR reaction LR Clonase™
   2065..2577    +  CDS            Nluc: NanoLuc® luciferase human codon-optimized
   2629..2652    +  CDS            5xFLAG (fragment): five tandem FLAG® epitope tags
   2656..2679    +  CDS            8xHis: 8xHis affinity tag
   2702..2954    +  terminator     NOS terminator: nopaline synthase terminator and poly(A) signal
   3009..3031    -  protein_bind   lac operator (fragment): The lac repressor binds to the lac operator to inhibit transcription in E. coli. This inhibition can be relieved by adding lactose or isopropyl-β-D-thiogalactopyranoside (IPTG). lac repressor encoded by lacI
   3035..3065    -  promoter       lac promoter: promoter for the E. coli lac operon
   3080..3101    -  protein_bind   CAP binding site: CAP binding activates transcription in the presence of cAMP. E. coli catabolite activator protein
   3137..3389    -  terminator     NOS terminator: nopaline synthase terminator and poly(A) signal
   3540..4565    -  CDS            HygR: aminoglycoside phosphotransferase from E. coli; aph(4)-Ia; confers resistance to hygromycin
   4617..4796    -  promoter       NOS promoter: nopaline synthase promoter
   4876..5205    -  CDS            tnpA (fragment): TN5P_ECOLX - Also known as tnp. Experimental evidence at protein level: Swiss-Prot protein existence level 1. Mediates transposition of transposon Tn5 by a 'cut and paste' mechanism. First, the monomeric transposase binds the 19 bp inverted DNA repeats flanking the transposon. Then, dimerization of the DNA- bound transposase creates a synaptic DNA complex. After nicking of the first DNA strand, excision of the transposon proceeds through a series of intermediates. The transposase then mediates the insertion of the transposon at a new site by strand transfer. The activity of the wild- type tran
   5302..5326    -  misc_feature   LB T-DNA repeat: left border repeat from nopaline C58 T-DNA
   5585..5608    +  promoter       Pc promoter (fragment): intI1 (promoter lies within the coding sequence); class 1 integron promoter
   5784..5840    +  CDS            GmR (fragment): gentamycin acetyltransferase; aacC1; confers resistance to gentamycin
   5851..6638    +  CDS            SmR (fragment): aminoglycoside adenylyltransferase (Murphy, 1985); aadA; confers resistance to spectinomycin and streptomycin
   6884..7472    +  rep_origin     ori: high-copy-number ColE1/pMB1/pBR322/pUC origin of replication
   7658..7798    -  misc_feature   bom: basis of mobility region from pBR322
   7900..7939    -  CDS            rop (fragment): Rop protein, which maintains plasmids at low copy number; rop
   8142..8336    -  rep_origin     pVS1 oriV: origin of replication for the Pseudomonas plasmid pVS1 (Heeb et al., 2000)
   8402..9475    -  CDS            pVS1 RepA: replication protein from the Pseudomonas plasmid pVS1 (Heeb et al., 2000)
   9904..10533   -  CDS            pVS1 StaA: stability protein from the Pseudomonas plasmid pVS1 (Heeb et al., 2000)
  11093..11494   -  CDS            Y4CG_SINFN (fragment): Protein inferred from homology: Swiss-Prot protein existence level 3. From Sinorhizobium fredii (strain NBRC 101917 / NGR234).
