[The description below was written by a language model from this plasmid's Addgene catalogue record and pLannotate feature annotations shown in this document.]
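Description:
pGWB501NL3F10H is an empty, promoterless Gateway destination vector for plant expression, built on the pGWB501 binary vector (pPZP-type backbone) for Agrobacterium-mediated T-DNA transfer. The backbone carries a ColE1/pBR322-type origin with a bom mobilisation region for propagation in E. coli, and the pVS1 oriV with RepA and StaA for replication and stable maintenance in Agrobacterium. Bacterial selection relies on the aadA spectinomycin/streptomycin resistance gene. The unrecombined vector also confers chloramphenicol resistance from the Gateway cassette and must be kept in a ccdB-tolerant strain.

Between the nopaline-type right and left T-DNA borders lies an attR1–CmR–ccdB–attR2 cassette, followed directly by a NanoLuc luciferase coding sequence fused to 3xFLAG and polyhistidine tags and ending in a NOS terminator. An LR reaction with an entry clone replaces the CmR/ccdB counter-selection cassette with the user's fragment. Because no promoter sits upstream of attR1, that fragment must supply its own promoter, for example a promoter alone for a transcriptional reporter or a promoter plus open reading frame to give a C-terminal NLUC-3xFLAG-His translational fusion. A second, oppositely oriented cassette (NOS promoter–HygR–NOS terminator) provides hygromycin selection of transformed plants.

The tagged reporter allows bioluminescence readout together with FLAG detection and His-based affinity purification of the fusion protein. The record is slightly inconsistent. The tag is given as 10xHis in most fields but 3xHis in one part of the purpose line, and the automated annotation calls only partial FLAG and 8xHis matches. The modification notes also refer to pGWB401, although the listed backbone and the hygromycin marker correspond to pGWB501.
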