Addgene plasmid #141286: pGWB501NL3F10H
Purpose: (Empty Backbone) No promoter, C-terminal NLUC:3xFlag:10xHis tag, attR1-Cmr-ccdB-attR2-NLUC:3xFlag:3xHis-TNOS (modified pGWB401, pPZP backbone, SpcR for bacteria, HygR for plant)
Depositing lab: Andrew Millar. Depositing organization: University of Edinburgh. Publication: Expanding the bioluminescent reporter toolkit for plant science with NanoLUC. Urquiza-Garcia U, Millar AJ. Plant Methods. 2019 Jul 8;15:68. doi: 10.1186/s13007-019-0454-4. eCollection 2019. PubMed 31316580.
Backbone
  Vector backbone: pGWB501
  Backbone manufacturer: Tsuyoshi Nakagawa
  Backbone size (bp): 11165
  Modifications to backbone: We created a series of vectors using the NL3F10H reporter instead of LUC+. This was achieved by amplifying a sub-fragment of the Gateway cassette and fusing it with NL3F10H and pGWB401 digested with NcoI/SacI by Gibson assembly.
  Vector type: Plant Expression, Luciferase ; Gateway
  Selectable markers: Hygromycin
  Tag / fusion protein: NLUC (C terminal on backbone); FLAG (x3) (C terminal on backbone); HIS (x10) (C terminal on backbone)
Growth in bacteria
  Bacterial resistance: Chloramphenicol and Spectinomycin, 25 & 50 μg/mL
  Growth temperature: 37°C
  Growth strain: ccdB Survival
  Copy number: High Copy
Gene/Insert
  Cloning method: Gateway Cloning
  Sequencing primers: 5′ TGTAAAACGACGGCCAGTGC; 3′ CCGCTCAGGACAATCCTTTGG
Resource information
  A portion of this plasmid was derived from a plasmid made by: Plasmids pNL1.1 and pNL1.2 with NanoLUC sequence were kindly provided by Promega Corporation
Terms and licenses: Academic/Nonprofit Terms; Industry Terms: Not Available to Industry
Depositor comments: Plasmids pNL1.1 and pNL1.2 with NanoLUC sequence were kindly provided by Promega Corporation (UK, Delta House, Southampton Science Park, Southampton, SO16 7NS) and propagated in E. coli DH5alpha (Invitrogen, ThermoFisher Scientific, Waltham, Massachusetts, US). The NanoLUC sequence was amplified, and cloned via a pET28a(+) (Novagen, Merck, Darmstadt, Germany) intermediate vector into a pUC19 vector carrying a 3× FLAG 10× His peptide as a C-terminal translational fusion, to form NanoLUC-3× FLAG-10× His (NL3F10H). The 3× FLAG-10His was chemically synthesised by Eurogentec (Seraing, Belgium).
How to cite: pGWB501NL3F10H was a gift from Andrew Millar (Addgene plasmid # 141286 ; http://n2t.net/addgene:141286 ; RRID:Addgene_141286)
